>Addgene plasmid #76109 | CDKL4 gRNA (BRDN0001147188) | addgene full sequence | sequence record 185202 | Addgene Assembled Sequence
CCCGGGTGCAAAGATGGATAAAGTTTTAAACAGAGAGGAATCTTTGCAGCTAATGGACCTTCTAGGTCTT
GAAAGGAGTGGGAATTGGCTCCGGTGCCCGTCAGTGGGCAGAGCGCACATCGCCCACAGTCCCCGAGAAG
TTGGGGGGAGGGGTCGGCAATTGATCCGGTGCCTAGAGAAGGTGGCGCGGGGTAAACTGGGAAAGTGATG
TCGTGTACTGGCTCCGCCTTTTTCCCGAGGGTGGGGGAGAACCGTATATAAGTGCAGTAGTCGCCGTGAA
CGTTCTTTTTCGCAACGGGTTTGCCGCCAGAACACAGGTAAGTGCCGTGTGTGGTTCCCGCGGGCCTGGC
CTCTTTACGGGTTATGGCCCTTGCGTGCCTTGAATTACTTCCACCTGGCTGCAGTACGTGATTCTTGATC
CCGAGCTTCGGGTTGGAAGTGGGTGGGAGAGTTCGAGGCCTTGCGCTTAAGGAGCCCCTTCGCCTCGTGC
TTGAGTTGAGGCCTGGCCTGGGCGCTGGGGCCGCCGCGTGCGAATCTGGTGGCACCTTCGCGCCTGTCTC
GCTGCTTTCGATAAGTCTCTAGCCATTTAAAATTTTTGATGACCTGCTGCGACGCTTTTTTTCTGGCAAG
ATAGTCTTGTAAATGCGGGCCAAGATCTGCACACTGGTATTTCGGTTTTTGGGGCCGCGGGCGGCGACGG
GGCCCGTGCGTCCCAGCGCACATGTTCGGCGAGGCGGGGCCTGCGAGCGCGGCCACCGAGAATCGGACGG
GGGTAGTCTCAAGCTGGCCGGCCTGCTCTGGTGCCTGGCCTCGCGCCGCCGTGTATCGCCCCGCCCTGGG
CGGCAAGGCTGGCCCGGTCGGCACCAGTTGCGTGAGCGGAAAGATGGCCGCTTCCCGGCCCTGCTGCAGG
GAGCTCAAAATGGAGGACGCGGCGCTCGGGAGAGCGGGCGGGTGAGTCACCCACACAAAGGAAAAGGGCC
TTTCCGTCCTCAGCCGTCGCTTCATGTGACTCCACGGAGTACCGGGCGCCGTCCAGGCACCTCGATTAGT
TCTCGAGCTTTTGGAGTACGTCGTCTTTAGGTTGGGGGGAGGGGTTTTATGCGATGGAGTTTCCCCACAC
TGAGTGGGTGGAGACTGAAGTTAGGCCAGCTTGGCACTTGATGTAATTCTCCTTGGAATTTGCCCTTTTT
GAGTTTGGATCTTGGTTCATTCTCAAGCCTCAGACAGTGGTTCAAAGTTTTTTTCTTCCATTTCAGGTGT
CGTGACGTACGGCCACCATGACCGAGTACAAGCCCACGGTGCGCCTCGCCACCCGCGACGACGTCCCCAG
GGCCGTACGCACCCTCGCCGCCGCGTTCGCCGACTACCCCGCCACGCGCCACACCGTCGATCCGGACCGC
CACATCGAGCGGGTCACCGAGCTGCAAGAACTCTTCCTCACGCGCGTCGGGCTCGACATCGGCAAGGTGT
GGGTCGCGGACGACGGCGCCGCCGTGGCGGTCTGGACCACGCCGGAGAGCGTCGAAGCGGGGGCGGTGTT
CGCCGAGATCGGCCCGCGCATGGCCGAGTTGAGCGGTTCCCGGCTGGCCGCGCAGCAACAGATGGAAGGC
CTCCTGGCGCCGCACCGGCCCAAGGAGCCCGCGTGGTTCCTGGCCACCGTCGGAGTCTCGCCCGACCACC
AGGGCAAGGGTCTGGGCAGCGCCGTCGTGCTCCCCGGAGTGGAGGCGGCCGAGCGCGCCGGGGTGCCCGC
CTTCCTGGAGACCTCCGCGCCCCGCAACCTCCCCTTCTACGAGCGGCTCGGCTTCACCGTCACCGCCGAC
GTCGAGGTGCCCGAAGGACCGCGCACCTGGTGCATGACCCGCAAGCCCGGTGCCTGAACGCGTTAAGTCG
ACAATCAACCTCTGGATTACAAAATTTGTGAAAGATTGACTGGTATTCTTAACTATGTTGCTCCTTTTAC
GCTATGTGGATACGCTGCTTTAATGCCTTTGTATCATGCTATTGCTTCCCGTATGGCTTTCATTTTCTCC
TCCTTGTATAAATCCTGGTTGCTGTCTCTTTATGAGGAGTTGTGGCCCGTTGTCAGGCAACGTGGCGTGG
TGTGCACTGTGTTTGCTGACGCAACCCCCACTGGTTGGGGCATTGCCACCACCTGTCAGCTCCTTTCCGG
GACTTTCGCTTTCCCCCTCCCTATTGCCACGGCGGAACTCATCGCCGCCTGCCTTGCCCGCTGCTGGACA
GGGGCTCGGCTGTTGGGCACTGACAATTCCGTGGTGTTGTCGGGGAAATCATCGTCCTTTCCTTGGCTGC
TCGCCTGTGTTGCCACCTGGATTCTGCGCGGGACGTCCTTCTGCTACGTCCCTTCGGCCCTCAATCCAGC
GGACCTTCCTTCCCGCGGCCTGCTGCCGGCTCTGCGGCCTCTTCCGCGTCTTCGCCTTCGCCCTCAGACG
AGTCGGATCTCCCTTTGGGCCGCCTCCCCGCGTCGACTTTAAGACCAATGACTTACAAGGCAGCTGTAGA
TCTTAGCCACTTTTTAAAAGAAAAGGGGGGACTGGAAGGGCTAATTCACTCCCAACGAAGACAAGATCTG
CTTTTTGCTTGTACTGGGTCTCTCTGGTTAGACCAGATCTGAGCCTGGGAGCTCTCTGGCTAACTAGGGA
ACCCACTGCTTAAGCCTCAATAAAGCTTGCCTTGAGTGCTTCAAGTAGTGTGTGCCCGTCTGTTGTGTGA
CTCTGGTAACTAGAGATCCCTCAGACCCTTTTAGTCAGTGTGGAAAATCTCTAGCAGTACGTATAGTAGT
TCATGTCATCTTATTATTCAGTATTTATAACTTGCAAAGAAATGAATATCAGAGAGTGAGAGGAACTTGT
TTATTGCAGCTTATAATGGTTACAAATAAAGCAATAGCATCACAAATTTCACAAATAAAGCATTTTTTTC
ACTGCATTCTAGTTGTGGTTTGTCCAAACTCATCAATGTATCTTATCATGTCTGGCTCTAGCTATCCCGC
CCCTAACTCCGCCCATCCCGCCCCTAACTCCGCCCAGTTCCGCCCATTCTCCGCCCCATGGCTGACTAAT
TTTTTTTATTTATGCAGAGGCCGAGGCCGCCTCGGCCTCTGAGCTATTCCAGAAGTAGTGAGGAGGCTTT
TTTGGAGGCCTAGGGACGTACCCAATTCGCCCTATAGTGAGTCGTATTACGCGCGCTCACTGGCCGTCGT
TTTACAACGTCGTGACTGGGAAAACCCTGGCGTTACCCAACTTAATCGCCTTGCAGCACATCCCCCTTTC
GCCAGCTGGCGTAATAGCGAAGAGGCCCGCACCGATCGCCCTTCCCAACAGTTGCGCAGCCTGAATGGCG
AATGGG
[124 nt withheld, positions 3367-3490]
C
[91 nt withheld, positions 3492-3582]
A
[49 nt withheld, positions 3584-3632]
CCTTTGACGTTGGAGTCCACGTTCTTT
[37 nt withheld, positions 3660-3696]
ACCCTATCTCGGTCTATTCTTTTGATTTATAAGGGATTTTGCCGATTTCGGCCTATTGGTTAAAAAATGA
GCTGATTTAACAAAAATTTAACGCGAATTTTAACAAAATATTAACGCTTACAATTTAGGTGGCACTTTTC
GGGGAAATGTGCGCGGAACCCCTATTTGTTTATTTTTCTAAATACATTCAAATATGTATCCGCTCATGAG
ACAATAACCCTGATAAATGCTTCAATAATATTGAAAAAGGAAGAGTATGAGTATTCAACATTTCCGTGTC
GCCCTTATTCCCTTTTTTGCGGCATTTTGCCTTCCTGTTTTTGCTCACCCAGAAACGCTGGTGAAAGTAA
AAGATGCTGAAGATCAGTTGGGTGCACGAGTGGGTTACATCGAACTGGATCTCAACAGCGGTAAGATCCT
TGAGAGTTTTCGCCCCGAAGAACGTTTTCCAATGATGAGCACTTTTAAAGTTCTGCTATGTGGCGCGGTA
TTATCCCGTATTGACGCCGGGCAAGAGCAACTCGGTCGCCGCATACACTATTCTCAGAATGACTTGGTTG
AGTACTCACCAGTCACAGAAAAGCATCTTACGGATGGCATGACAGTAAGAGAATTATGCAGTGCTGCCAT
AACCATGAGTGATAACACTGCGGCCAACTTACTTCTGACAACGATCGGAGGACCGAAGGAGCTAACCGCT
TTTTTGCACAACATGGGGGATCATGTAACTCGCCTTGATCGTTGGGAACCGGAGCTGAATGAAGCCATAC
CAAACGACGAGCGTGACACCACGATGCCTGTAGCAATGGCAACAACGTTGCGCAAACTATTAACTGGCGA
ACTACTTACTCTAGCTTCCCGGCAACAATTAATAGACTGGATGGAGGCGGATAAAGTTGCAGGACCACTT
CTGCGCTCGGCCCTTCCGGCTGGCTGGTTTATTGCTGATAAATCTGGAGCCGGTGAGCGTGGGTCTCGCG
GTATCATTGCAGCACTGGGGCCAGATGGTAAGCCCTCCCGTATCGTAGTTATCTACACGACGGGGAGTCA
GGCAACTATGGATGAACGAAATAGACAGATCGCTGAGATAGGTGCCTCACTGATTAAGCATTGGTAACTG
TCAGACCAAGTTTACTCATATATACTTTAGATTGATTTAAAACTTCATTTTTAATTTAAAAGGATCTAGG
TGAAGATCCTTTTTGATAATCTCATGACCAAAATCCCTTAACGTGAGTTTTCGTTCCACTGAGCGTCAGA
CCCCGTAGAAAAGATCAAAGGATCTTCTTGAGATCCTTTTTTTCTGCGCGTAATCTGCTGCTTGCAAACA
AAAAAACCACCGCTACCAGCGGTGGTTTGTTTGCCGGATCAAGAGCTACCAACTCTTTTTCCGAAGGTAA
CTGGCTTCAGCAGAGCGCAGATACCAAATACTGTTCTTCTAGTGTAGCCGTAGTTAGGCCACCACTTCAA
GAACTCTGTAGCACCGCCTACATACCTCGCTCTGCTAATCCTGTTACCAGTGGCTGCTGCCAGTGGCGAT
AAGTCGTGTCTTACCGGGTTGGACTCAAGACGATAGTTACCGGATAAGGCGCAGCGGTCGGGCTGAACGG
GGGGTTCGTGCACACAGCCCAGCTTGGAGCGAACGACCTACACCGAACTGAGATACCTACAGCGTGAGCT
ATGAGAAAGCGCCACGCTTCCCGAAGGGAGAAAGGCGGACAGGTATCCGGTAAGCGGCAGGGTCGGAACA
GGAGAGCGCACGAGGGAGCTTCCAGGGGGAAACGCCTGGTATCTTTATAGTCCTGTCGGGTTTCGCCACC
TCTGACTTGAGCGTCGATTTTTGTGATGCTCGTCAGGGGGGCGGAGCCTATGGAAAAACGCCAGCAACGC
GGCCTTTTTACGGTTCCTGGCCTTTTGCTGGCCTTTTGCTCACATGTTCTTTCCTGCGTTATCCCCTGAT
TCTGTGGATAACCGTATTACCGCCTTTGAGTGAGCTGATACCGCTCGCCGCAGCCGAACGACCGAGCGCA
GCGAGTCAGTGAGCGAGGAAGCGGAAGAGCGCCCAATACGCAAACCGCCTCTCCCCGCGCGTTGGCCGAT
TCATTAATGCAGCTGGCACGACAGGTTTCCCGACTGGAAAGCGGGCAGTGAGCGCAACGCAATTAATGTG
AGTTAGCTCACTCATTAGGCACCCCAGGCTTTACACTTTATGCTTCCGGCTCGTATGTTGTGTGGAATTG
TGAGCGGATAACAATTTCACACAGGAAACAGCTATGACCATGATTACGCCAAGCGCGCAATTAACCCTCA
CTAAAGGGAACAAAAGCTGGAGCTGCAAGCTTAATGTAGTCTTATGCAATACTCTTGTAGTCTTGCAACA
TGGTAACGATGAGTTAGCAACATGCCTTACAAGGAGAGAAAAAGCACCGTGCATGCCGATTGGTGGAAGT
AAGGTGGTACGATCGTGCCTTATTAGGAAGGCAACAGACGGGTCTGACATGGATTGGACGAACCACTGAA
TTGCCGCATTGCAGAGATATTGTATTTAAGTGCCTAGCTCGATACATAAACGGGTCTCTCTGGTTAGACC
AGATCTGAGCCTGGGAGCTCTCTGGCTAACTAGGGAACCCACTGCTTAAGCCTCAATAAAGCTTGCCTTG
AGTGCTTCAAGTAGTGTGTGCCCGTCTGTTGTGTGACTCTGGTAACTAGAGATCCCTCAGACCCTTTTAG
TCAGTGTGGAAAATCTCTAGCAGTGGCGCCCGAACAGGGACTTGAAAGCGAAAGGGAAACCAGAGGAGCT
CTCTCGACGCAGGACTCGGCTTGCTGAAGCGCGCACGGCAAGAGGCGAGGGGCGGCGACTGGTGAGTACG
CCAAAAATTTTGACTAGCGGAGGCTAGAAGGAGAGAGATGGGTGCGAGAGCGTCAGTATTAAGCGGGGGA
GAATTAGATCGCGATGGGAAAAAATTCGGTTAAGGCCAGGGGGAAAGAAAAAATATAAATTAAAACATAT
AGTATGGGCAAGCAGGGAGCTAGAACGATTCGCAGTTAATCCTGGCCTGTTAGAAACATCAGAAGGCTGT
AGACAAATACTGGGACAGCTACAACCATCCCTTCAGACAGGATCAGAAGAACTTAGATCATTATATAATA
CAGTAGCAACCCTCTATTGTGTGCATCAAAGGATAGAGATAAAAGACACCAAGGAAGCTTTAGACAAGAT
AGAGGAAGAGCAAAACAAAAGTAAGACCACCGCACAGCAAGCGGCCGCTGATCTTCAGACCTGGAGGAGG
AGATATGAGGGACAATTGGAGAAGTGAATTATATAAATATAAAGTAGTAAAAATTGAACCATTAGGAGTA
GCACCCACCAAGGCAAAGAGAAGAGTGGTGCAGAGAGAAAAAAGAGCAGTGGGAATAGGAGCTTTGTTCC
TTGGGTTCTTGGGAGCAGCAGGAAGCACTATGGGCGCAGCGTCAATGACGCTGACGGTACAGGCCAGACA
ATTATTGTCTGGTATAGTGCAGCAGCAGAACAATTTGCTGAGGGCTATTGAGGCGCAACAGCATCTGTTG
CAACTCACAGTCTGGGGCATCAAGCAGCTCCAGGCAAGAATCCTGGCTGTGGAAAGATACCTAAAGGATC
AACAGCTCCTGGGGATTTGGGGTTGCTCTGGAAAACTCATTTGCACCACTGCTGTGCCTTGGAATGCTAG
TTGGAGTAATAAATCTCTGGAACAGATTTGGAATCACACGACCTGGATGGAGTGGGACAGAGAAATTAAC
AATTACACAAGCTTAATACACTCCTTAATTGAAGAATCGCAAAACCAGCAAGAAAAGAATGAACAAGAAT
TATTGGAATTAGATAAATGGGCAAGTTTGTGGAATTGGTTTAACATAACAAATTGGCTGTGGTATATAAA
ATTATTCATAATGATAGTAGGAGGCTTGGTAGGTTTAAGAATAGTTTTTGCTGTACTTTCTATAGTGAAT
AGAGTTAGGCAGGGATATTCACCATTATCGTTTCAGACCCACCTCCCAACCCCGAGGGGACCCAGAGAGG
GCCTATTTCCCATGATTCCTTCATATTTGCATATACGATACAAGGCTGTTAGAGAGATAATTAGAATTAA
TTTGACTGTAAACACAAAGATATTAGTACAAAATACGTGACGTAGAAAGTAATAATTTCTTGGGTAGTTT
GCAGTTTTAAAATTATGTTTTAAAATGGACTATCATATGCTTACCGTAACTTGAAAGTATTTCGATTTCT
TGGCTTTATATATCTTGTGGAAAGGACGAAACACCGGTGGCCTGGAAAATCAGATGGTTTTAGAGCTAGA
AATAGCAAGTTAAAATAAGGCTAGTCCGTTATCAACTTGAAAAAGTGGCACCGAGTCGGTGCTTTTTTAA
GCTTGGCGTAACTAGATCTTGAGACAAATGGCAGTATTCATCCACAATTTTAAAAGAAAAGGGGGGATTG
GGGGGTACAGTGCAGGGGAAAGAATAGTAGACATAATAGCAACAGACATACAAACTAAAGAATTACAAAA
ACAAATTACAAAAATTCAAAATTTTCGGGTTTATTACAGGGACAGCAGAGATCCACTTTGGCGCCGGCTC
GAGGGGG
Features (pLannotate 1.2.2; 29 found; start..end, strand, type, name):
     14..80      +  CDS            small t antigen (fragment): SV40 (simian virus 40) small t antigen
    106..317     +  promoter       EF-1α core promoter: core promoter for human elongation factor EF-1α
    318..1256    +  intron         EF-1α intron A: intron upstream of the start codon of human EF-1α
   1278..1877    +  CDS            PuroR (fragment): puromycin N-acetyltransferase; pac from Streptomyces; confers resistance to puromycin
   1893..2481    +  misc_feature   WPRE: woodchuck hepatitis virus posttranscriptional regulatory element
   2532..2551    +  misc_feature   cPPT/CTS (fragment): central polypurine tract and central termination sequence of HIV-1
   2553..2786    +  LTR            3' LTR (ΔU3): self-inactivating 3' long terminal repeat (LTR) from HIV-1
   2864..2985    +  polyA_signal   SV40 poly(A) signal: SV40 polyadenylation signal
   3025..3160    +  rep_origin     SV40 ori: SV40 origin of replication
   3181..3199    -  promoter       T7 promoter: promoter for bacteriophage T7 RNA polymerase
   3207..3362    +  CDS            lacZα (fragment): LacZα fragment of β-galactosidase; lacZ fragment
   3367..3795    +  rep_origin     f1 ori (sequence partly withheld): f1 bacteriophage origin of replication; arrow indicates direction of (+) strand synthesis
   3848..3952    +  promoter       AmpR promoter: bla
   3953..4813    +  CDS            AmpR: β-lactamase; bla; confers resistance to ampicillin, carbenicillin, and related antibiotics
   4984..5572    +  rep_origin     ori: high-copy-number ColE1/pMB1/pBR322/pUC origin of replication
   5755..5847    +  CDS            lacI (fragment): lac repressor; lacI; The lac repressor binds to the lac operator to inhibit transcription in E. coli. This inhibition can be relieved by adding lactose or isopropyl-β-D-thiogalactopyranoside (IPTG).
   5860..5881    +  protein_bind   CAP binding site: CAP binding activates transcription in the presence of cAMP. E. coli catabolite activator protein
   5896..5926    +  promoter       lac promoter: promoter for the E. coli lac operon
   5934..5950    +  protein_bind   lac operator: The lac repressor binds to the lac operator to inhibit transcription in E. coli. This inhibition can be relieved by adding lactose or isopropyl-β-D-thiogalactopyranoside (IPTG). lac repressor encoded by lacI
   5995..6013    +  promoter       T3 promoter: promoter for bacteriophage T3 RNA polymerase
   6041..6267    +  promoter       RSV promoter: Rous sarcoma virus enhancer/promoter
   6268..6448    +  LTR            5' LTR (truncated): truncated 5' long terminal repeat (LTR) from HIV-1
   6495..6620    +  misc_feature   HIV-1 Ψ: packaging signal of human immunodeficiency virus type 1
   6604..6967    +  CDS            HIV-1 gag (fragment): gag protein from human immunodeficiency virus 1; gag
   7113..7346    +  misc_feature   RRE: The Rev response element (RRE) of HIV-1 allows for Rev-dependent mRNA export from the nucleus to the cytoplasm.
   7723..7749    +  CDS            Rev (fragment): human immunodeficiency virus 1 (HIV-1) Rev protein; rev; enhances nuclear export of unspliced and incompletely spliced viral mRNAs
   7753..7993    +  promoter       U6 promoter: RNA polymerase III promoter for human U6 snRNA
   8023..8098    +  misc_RNA       gRNA scaffold: guide RNA scaffold for the Streptococcus pyogenes CRISPR/Cas9 system
   8154..8271    +  misc_feature   cPPT/CTS: central polypurine tract and central termination sequence of HIV-1
