[The description below was written by a language model from this plasmid's Addgene catalogue record and pLannotate feature annotations shown in this document.]
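Description:
CDKL4 gRNA (BRDN0001147188) is a third-generation lentiviral guide RNA plasmid built on the lentiGuide-Puro backbone and designed to direct Streptococcus pyogenes Cas9 to the human CDKL4 gene, a cyclin-dependent kinase-like family member. It belongs to a set of guides that make up a human kinome CRISPR library. The 8.3 kb plasmid is maintained in E. coli at high copy through a ColE1/pUC-type origin with ampicillin selection (AmpR). It also carries an f1 origin, an SV40 origin and leftover lac/T7/T3 cloning-vector elements that play no role in its main function.

The lentiviral transfer cassette begins with an RSV promoter fused to a truncated HIV-1 5' LTR, which makes genomic RNA production Tat-independent. This is followed by the Ψ packaging signal with a partial gag segment, the Rev response element for nuclear export, and a cPPT/CTS that aids nuclear import. It ends with a U3-deleted, self-inactivating 3' LTR and an SV40 polyadenylation signal. Within this unit, a human U6 RNA polymerase III promoter drives the CDKL4-specific 20-nt spacer joined to the Cas9 gRNA scaffold. A separate EF-1α promoter with its intron A expresses puromycin N-acetyltransferase, allowing puromycin selection of transduced mammalian cells, and a WPRE downstream enhances transcript expression.

The plasmid does not encode Cas9, so it must be used with a separate Cas9 vector such as lentiCas9-Blast or in cells that already express Cas9. Its typical use is packaging into lentivirus to generate stable CDKL4 knockout or loss-of-function cell populations. The cloning method for the guide is not recorded.
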