Addgene plasmid #76109: CDKL4 gRNA (BRDN0001147188)
Purpose: 3rd generation lentiviral gRNA plasmid targeting human CDKL4
Depositing lab: John Doench & David Root. Depositing organization: Broad Institute. Publication: Optimized sgRNA design to maximize activity and minimize off-target effects of CRISPR-Cas9. Doench JG, Fusi N, Sullender M, Hegde M, Vaimberg EW, Donovan KF, Smith I, Tothova Z, Wilen C, Orchard R, Virgin HW, Listgarten J, Root DE. Nat Biotechnol. 2016 Jan 18. doi: 10.1038/nbt.3437. PubMed 26780180.
Backbone
  Vector backbone: lentiGuide-Puro
  Backbone manufacturer: Zhang Lab (Addgene plasmid # 52963)
  Vector type: Mammalian Expression, Lentiviral, CRISPR
  Selectable markers: Puromycin
Growth in bacteria
  Bacterial resistance: Ampicillin, 100 μg/mL
  Growth temperature: 37°C
  Growth strain: DH5alpha
  Copy number: High Copy
Gene/Insert
  Gene/Insert name: CDKL4 (alt names: CDKL4; NM_001009565.1)
  gRNA/shRNA sequence: GTGGCCTGGAAAATCAGATG
  Species: H. sapiens (human)
  Entrez Gene: CDKL4
  Promoter: hU6
  Cloning method: Unknown
  Sequencing primers: 5′ U6-F; 3′ pS2-R
Terms and licenses: Academic/Nonprofit Terms; Industry Terms: Not Available to Industry
Depositor comments: The gRNA was designed to target the following Genbank reference sequence(s): NM_001009565.1. Note that this plasmid does NOT contain Cas9. It should be used in conjunction with lentiCas9-Blast (Addgene #52962) or otherwise with cell lines already expressing Cas9. Browse the full kinome gRNA library at http://www.addgene.org/pooled-library/broadgpp-human-kinome/ or visit http://www.broadinstitute.org/rnai/public/ for detailed protocols and information.
How to cite: CDKL4 gRNA (BRDN0001147188) was a gift from John Doench & David Root (Addgene plasmid # 76109 ; http://n2t.net/addgene:76109 ; RRID:Addgene_76109)
