>Addgene plasmid #76109 | CDKL4 gRNA (BRDN0001147188) | depositor partial sequence | sequence record 143569 | Target Sequence
GTGGCCTGGAAAATCAGATG
