>Addgene plasmid #76109 | CDKL4 gRNA (BRDN0001147188) | addgene partial sequence | sequence record 185201 | hU6-F
GTAGAAAGTAATAATTTCTTGGGTAGTTTGCAGTTTTAAAATTATGTTTTAAAATGGACTATCATATGCT
TACCGTAACTTGAAAGTATTTCGATTTCTTGGCTTTATATATCTTGTGGAAAGGACGAAACACCGGTGGC
CTGGAAAATCAGATGGTTTTAGAGCTAGAAATAGCAAGTTAAAATAAGGCTAGTCCGTTATCAACTTGAA
AAAGTGGCACCGAGTCGGTGCTTTTTTAAGCTTGGCGTAACTAGATCTTGAGACAAATGGCAGTATTCAT
CCACAATTTTAAAAGAAAAGGGGGGATTGGGGGGTACAGTGCAGGGGAAAGAATAGTAGACATAATAGCA
ACAGACATACAAACTAAAGAATTACAAAAACAAATTACAAAAATTCAAAATTTTCGGGTTTATTACAGGG
ACAGCAGAGATCCACTTTGGCGCCGGCTCGAGGGGGCCCGGGTGCAAAGATGGATAAAGTTTTAAACAGA
GAGGAATCTTTGCAGCTAATGGACCTTCTAGGTCTTGAAAGGAGTGGGAATTGGCTCCGGTGCCCGTCAG
TGGGCAGAGC
